Addgene plasmid #212701: pCfB8856
Purpose: gRNA targeting to the intergradtion site C3
Depositing lab: Irina Borodina. Depositing organization: Danmarks Tekniske Universitet. Publication: Combinatorial iterative method for metabolic engineering of Yarrowia lipolytica: application for betanin biosynthesis. Jiang W, Wang S, Avila P, Jorgensen TS, Yang Z, Borodina I. Metab Eng. 2024 Sep 9:S1096-7176(24)00110-1. doi: 10.1016/j.ymben.2024.09.003. PubMed 39260817.
Backbone
  Vector backbone: custom backbone
  Vector type: Yeast Expression
  Selectable markers: Hph
Growth in bacteria
  Bacterial resistance: Ampicillin, 100 μg/mL
  Growth temperature: 37°C
  Growth strain: DH5alpha
  Copy number: High Copy
Gene/Insert
  Gene/Insert name: gRNA targeting to the intergradtion site C3
  gRNA/shRNA sequence: Unknown
  Species: Other
  Cloning method: Gibson Cloning
Terms and licenses: Academic/Nonprofit Terms; Industry Terms: Not Available to Industry
How to cite: pCfB8856 was a gift from Irina Borodina (Addgene plasmid # 212701 ; http://n2t.net/addgene:212701 ; RRID:Addgene_212701)
