[The description below was written by a language model from this plasmid's Addgene catalogue record and pLannotate feature annotations shown in this document.]
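Description:
pCfB8856 is a yeast guide-RNA plasmid built on a custom backbone and assembled by Gibson cloning. It comes from a metabolic engineering toolkit for the oleaginous yeast Yarrowia lipolytica. Its stated purpose is to supply a gRNA directed at a genomic integration site called C3. The record lists the spacer sequence as unknown. In E. coli the 6,960 nt plasmid is maintained through a high-copy ColE1/pUC-type origin and selected with ampicillin through the bla gene and its promoter. In yeast, selection relies on hygromycin resistance (Hph), which matches the near full-length aph(4)-Ia coding sequence in the feature table. The promoter driving this marker is not annotated. A short stretch matching the Y. lipolytica XPR2 alkaline protease gene lies immediately after the marker across the plasmid's numbering origin, and it may be associated regulatory sequence, although the record does not say so.

The functional payload is a tRNA element placed just upstream of the Streptococcus pyogenes Cas9 gRNA scaffold. The gap between them is large enough to hold a targeting spacer. This layout is consistent with the common tRNA-based design, in which RNA polymerase III transcription and tRNA processing release a mature guide. No Cas9 gene is annotated, so the nuclease presumably comes from the host strain or from another construct. No yeast replication element is annotated either, and about 1.6 kb upstream of the tRNA carries no annotation. Two minimal FRT sites and small fragments of rrnB terminators, 5S rRNA, KanR and lacZα appear to be leftovers from backbone construction. The plasmid is intended for CRISPR/Cas9-assisted cutting at the C3 locus so that expression cassettes can be integrated there, as in the iterative pathway assembly described for betanin production.
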