Features (pLannotate 1.2.2; 14 found; start..end, strand, type, name):
      3..152     +  CDS            XPR2 (fragment): AEP_YARLI - Experimental evidence at protein level: Swiss-Prot protein existence level 1. Major secreted protein that belongs to the subtilisin family serine proteases. From Yarrowia lipolytica (strain CLIB 122 / E 150) (Yeast) (Candida lipolytica).
   1762..1832    +  ncRNA          tRNA: Accession: RF00005 - tRNA
   1863..1937    +  misc_RNA       gRNA scaffold: guide RNA scaffold for the Streptococcus pyogenes CRISPR/Cas9 system
   2001..2034    -  protein_bind   FRT (minimal): supports FLP-mediated excision but not integration (Turan and Bode, 2011) FLP recombinase from the Saccharomyces cerevisiae 2μ plasmid
   2078..2118    -  terminator     rrnB T1 terminator (fragment): transcription terminator T1 from the E. coli rrnB gene
   2120..2235    -  ncRNA          5S rRNA: Accession: RF00001 - 5S ribosomal RNA
   2266..2290    +  CDS            KanR (fragment): aminoglycoside phosphotransferase; aph(3')-Ia; confers resistance to kanamycin
   2320..2416    +  promoter       AmpR promoter (fragment): bla
   2419..3279    +  CDS            AmpR: β-lactamase; bla; confers resistance to ampicillin, carbenicillin, and related antibiotics
   3401..3989    +  rep_origin     ori: high-copy-number ColE1/pMB1/pBR322/pUC origin of replication
   4214..4231    +  terminator     rrnB T2 terminator (fragment): transcription terminator T2 from the E. coli rrnB gene
   4256..4275    -  CDS            lacZα (fragment): LacZα fragment of β-galactosidase; lacZ fragment
   4745..4778    +  protein_bind   FRT (minimal): supports FLP-mediated excision but not integration (Turan and Bode, 2011) FLP recombinase from the Saccharomyces cerevisiae 2μ plasmid
   5928..6949    +  CDS            HygR (fragment): aminoglycoside phosphotransferase from E. coli; aph(4)-Ia; confers resistance to hygromycin
>Addgene plasmid #212701 | pCfB8856 | addgene full sequence | sequence record 424301 | Addgene NGS Result
CCGGTCTTGCCTCCTACTACCTGTCCATCAATGACGAGGTTCTCACCCCTGCCCAGGTCGAAGCTCTTAT
TACTGAGTCCAACACCGGTGTTCTTCCCACCACCAACCTCAAGGGCTCTCCCAACGCTGTTGCCTACAAC
GGTGTTGGCATTTAGGCAATTAACAGATAGTTTGCCGGTGATAATTCTCTTAACCTCCCACACTCCTTTG
ACATAACGATTTATGTAACGAAACTGAAATTTGACCAGATATTGTTGTAAATAGAAAATCTGGCTTGTAG
GTGGCAAAATCCCGTCTTTGTTCATCAATTCCCTCTGTGACTACTCGTCATCCCTTTATGTTCGACTGTC
GTATTTTTATTTTCCATACATACGCAAGTGAGATGCCCGTGTCCGAATTCAGCAGGCTTGGAGGCGACGT
GGCAGTGGCTCGCGGGAGGATCGGCGGGAAACTCCGGGATATCCGTCGAGAGTTTACACGTGAATGGGCA
GCGCAATCCGTTGACGACGATACGACTGGCAAAGTAGCGACGATACCTGCCAGACAGGTGACATGTGCAG
GCCGCACTAACAAGGAAACGGGCGCTGGGGGGGGCGGGCTTCTAGACTTTGCCCTTGAACAGGAATCTAG
TGGGGGCTTGTCTTTCCGCCAATGGGGGAGCGCCTGTTGAGCGACCGTGCATGCTGGAACGCCAAGTGTA
TGTACAGCTGGTGGTCTCGCAGCGGTATGTGACGGGACTTACATCTCTCGTTTTTTCATGACCACGTTTT
CACAGGCTCGGAGGTACGTTAAAGTTTTGAAGGCTGCATCTGAACCGAGGTATGGGGGAGTTTGAAGAGC
AACAGTGTTGGGGCTGAGGGGGCCAAGATCGGGGCAAGCAGAGGTCTTAGATCAATTGTGGGGATCCCAA
AGGGCTCGTTATCACCTTTTTCCACCCAATTCGGGTCCCAATTGATCCACTACTGGCTTGCCCAAGTTAC
CCCAGAAATGCCGCCCCGGATTTCTCCAAAAACCTAATAAGCTTCATGGAACTTGGTGGAAGTGACTTTC
TACAGAGTGGAGAGAACCGTGGACACGTGGCAATGGCGCTGACCGTGTCCCCGAGCCGAATCGACGTGAG
GGGAGAACGGAGTATCTGCGGTCATGTGACCTTCCAGAGCGGCGTCGCCAGTGTGCACGCGGTGACCCCC
AGTTTGGGTCTCTGTCACACGCATACTACCTCGGCTCTCCACATGCTGAACTTTATCTTTCGTGGGGATC
ATACCGAAAGTTGCAACTACCAGGTGTATATAAAGCCTGGTAGACTCCCCCCACTTTGGACCTCATCCAA
CCAAGACACACAAAAATGGACCGACTTAACAACCTCGCCACCCAGCTCGAGCAGAACCCCGCCAATTCGT
AGATAATGGAATACAAATGGATATCCAGAGTATACACATGGATAGTATACACTGACACGACAATTCTGTA
TCTCTTTATGTTAACTACTGTGAGGCATTAAATAGAGCTTGATATATAAAATGTTACATTTCACAGTCTG
AACTTTTGCAGATTACCTAATTTGGTAAGATATTAATTATGAACTGAAAGTTGATGGCATCCCTAAATTT
GATGCAACGGAATGCGTGCGATAGTGAATCATTGCTAACAGATCAAGTAATCGTATCAATCGTTCCACGT
CTTATCCAGACTCGATTTCCGCCCTAACCTAAGGAAACTGCTGAGTAATTTCGAGGTTGGTTCCTAACAA
AAGCCAAGAAACGCGCCGATGGTTTAGTGGTAAAATCCATCGTTGCCATCGATGGGCCCCCGGTTCGATT
CCGGGTCGGCGCAGGTTGGTTAAATAGTGCTATGGCTTTGGGGTTTTAGAGCTAGAAATAGCAAGTTAAA
ATAAGGCTAGTCCGTTATCAACTTGAAAAAGTGGCACCGAGTCGGTGGTGCTTTTTTTGTGTGGGTACGG
TATCGCGTGCATTCGCGGCCGCATTTAAATCCCCACTTCAGAAGTTCCTATACTTTCTAGAGAATAGGAA
CTTCACTATAGAGTCGAATAAGGGCGACACCCCATAATTAGCCCGGGCGAAAGGCCCAGTCTTTCGACTG
AGCCTTTCGTTTTATTTGATGCCTGGCAGTTCCCTACTCTCGCATGGGGAGTCCCCACACTACCATCGGC
GCTACGGCGTTTCACTTCTGAGTTCGGCATGGGGTCAGGTGGGACCACCGCGCTACTGCCGCCAGGCAAA
CAAGGGGTGTTATGAGCCATATTCAGGTATAAATGGGCTCGCGATAATGTTCAGAATTGGTTAATTGGTT
GTAACACTGACCCCTATTTGTTTATTTTTCTAAATACATTCAAATATGTATCCGCTCATGAGACAATAAC
CCTGATAAATGCTTCAATAATATTGAAAAAGGAAGAATATGAGTATTCAACATTTCCGTGTCGCCCTTAT
TCCCTTTTTTGCGGCATTTTGCCTTCCTGTTTTTGCTCACCCAGAAACGCTGGTGAAAGTAAAAGATGCT
GAAGATCAGTTGGGTGCACGAGTGGGTTACATCGAACTGGATCTCAACAGCGGTAAGATCCTTGAGAGTT
TTCGCCCCGAAGAACGTTTTCCAATGATGAGCACTTTTAAAGTTCTGCTATGTGGCGCGGTATTATCCCG
TATTGACGCCGGGCAAGAGCAACTCGGTCGCCGCATACACTATTCTCAGAATGACTTGGTTGAGTACTCA
CCAGTCACAGAAAAGCATCTTACGGATGGCATGACAGTAAGAGAATTATGCAGTGCTGCCATAACCATGA
GTGATAACACTGCGGCCAACTTACTTCTGACAACGATCGGAGGACCGAAGGAGCTAACCGCTTTTTTGCA
CAACATGGGGGATCATGTAACTCGCCTTGATCGTTGGGAACCGGAGCTGAATGAAGCCATACCAAACGAC
GAGCGTGACACCACGATGCCTGTAGCGATGGCAACAACGTTGCGCAAACTATTAACTGGCGAACTACTTA
CTCTAGCTTCCCGGCAACAATTAATAGACTGGATGGAGGCGGATAAAGTTGCAGGACCACTTCTGCGCTC
GGCCCTTCCGGCTGGCTGGTTTATTGCTGATAAATCCGGAGCCGGTGAGCGTGGTTCTCGCGGTATCATC
GCAGCGCTGGGGCCAGATGGTAAGCCCTCCCGTATCGTAGTTATCTACACGACGGGGAGTCAGGCAACTA
TGGATGAACGAAATAGACAGATCGCTGAGATAGGTGCCTCACTGATTAAGCATTGGTAAGCAGAGCATTA
CGCTGACTTGACGGGACGGCGCAAGCTCATGACCAAAATCCCTTAACGTGAGTTACGCGCGCGTCGTTCC
ACTGAGCGTCAGACCCCGTAGAAAAGATCAAAGGATCTTCTTGAGATCCTTTTTTTCTGCGCGTAATCTG
CTGCTTGCAAACAAAAAAACCACCGCTACCAGCGGTGGTTTGTTTGCCGGATCAAGAGCTACCAACTCTT
TTTCCGAAGGTAACTGGCTTCAGCAGAGCGCAGATACCAAATACTGTTCTTCTAGTGTAGCCGTAGTTAG
CCCACCACTTCAAGAACTCTGTAGCACCGCCTACATACCTCGCTCTGCTAATCCTGTTACCAGTGGCTGC
TGCCAGTGGCGATAAGTCGTGTCTTACCGGGTTGGACTCAAGACGATAGTTACCGGATAAGGCGCAGCGG
TCGGGCTGAACGGGGGGTTCGTGCACACAGCCCAGCTTGGAGCGAACGACCTACACCGAACTGAGATACC
TACAGCGTGAGCTATGAGAAAGCGCCACGCTTCCCGAAGGGAGAAAGGCGGACAGGTATCCGGTAAGCGG
CAGGGTCGGAACAGGAGAGCGCACGAGGGAGCTTCCAGGGGGAAACGCCTGGTATCTTTATAGTCCTGTC
GGGTTTCGCCACCTCTGACTTGAGCGTCGATTTTTGTGATGCTCGTCAGGGGGGCGGAGCCTATGGAAAA
ACGCCAGCAACGCGGCCTTTTTACGGTTCCTGGCCTTTTGCTGGCCTTTTGCTCACATGTTCTTTCCTGC
GTTATCCCCTGATTCTGTGGATAACCGTATTACCGCCTTTGAGTGAGCTGATACCGCTCGCCGCAGCCGA
ACGACCGAGCGCAGCGAGTCAGTGAGCGAGGAAGCGGAAGGCGAGAGTAGGGAACTGCCAGGCATCAAAC
TAAGCAGAAGGCCCCTGACGGATGGCCTTTTTGCGTTTCTACAAACTCTTTCTGTGTTGTAAAACGACGG
CCAGTCTTAAGCTCGGGCCCCCTGGGCGGTTCTGATAACGAGTAATCGTTAATCCGCAAATAACGTAAAA
ACCCGCTTCGGCGGGTTTTTTTATGGGGGGAGTTTAGGGAAAGAGCATTTGTCAGAATATTTAAGGGCGC
CTGTCACTTTGCTTGATATATGAGAATTATTTAACCTTATAAATGAGAAAAAAGCAACGCACTTTAAATA
AGATACGTTGCTTTTTCGATTGATGAACACCTATAATTAAACTATTCATCTATTATTTATGATTTTTTGT
ATATACAATATTTCTAGTTTGTTAAAGAGAATTAAGAAAATAAATCTCGAAAATAATAAAGGGAAAATCA
GTTTTTGATATCAAAATTATACATGTCAACGATAATACAAAATATAATACAAACTATAAGATGTTATCAG
TATTTATTATGCATTTAGAATAAATTTTGTGTCGCCCTTATTCGACTCACTATAGAAGTTCCTATTCTCT
AGAAAGTATAGGAACTTCACTTCATTTTATTTAAATTTGCGGCCGCTATGTCTGATAAAAGGATGTAACA
TAGGCAAGCTGCTCGTGAGTGTTGAGTACGAACCTTAGATCCAAATCACCCGCACCCACGGATATACTTG
CTTGAATATACAGTAGTATAAGGAGTTTGGCGCCCGTTTTTTCGAGCCCCACACGTTTCGGTGAGTATGA
GCGGCGGCAGATTCGAGCGTTTCCGGTTTCCGCGGCTGGACGAGAGCCCATGATGGGGGCTCCCACCACC
AGCAATCAGGGCCCTGATTACACACCCACCTGTAATGTCATGCTGTTCATCGTGGTTAATGCTGCTGTGT
GCTGTGTGTGTGTGTTGTTTGGCGCTCATTGTTGCGTTATGCAGCGTACACCACAATATTGGAAGCTTAT
TAGCCTTTCTATTTTTTCGTTTGCAAGGCTTAACAACATTGCTGTGGAGAGGGATGGGGATATGGAGGCC
GCTGGAGGGAGTCGGAGAGGCGTTTTGGAGCGGCTTGGCCTGGCGCCCAGCTCGCGAAACGCACCTAGGA
CCCTTTGGCACGCCGAAATGTGCCACTTTTCAGTCTAGTAACGCCTTACCTACGTCATTCCATGCATGCA
TGTTTGCGCCTTTTTTCCCTTGCCCTTGATCGCCACACAGTACAGTGCACTGTACAGTGGAGGTTTTGGG
GGGGTCTTAGATGGGAGCTAAAAGCGGCCTAGCGGTACACTAGTGGGATTGTATGGAGTGGCATGGAGCC
TAGGTGGAGCCTGACAGGACGCACGACCGGCTAGCCCGTGACAGACGATGGGTGGCTCCTGTTGTCCACC
GCGTACAAATGTTTGGGCCAAAGTCTTGTCAGCCTTGCTTGCGAACCTAATTCCCAATTTTGTCACTTCG
CACCCCCATTGATCGAGCCCTAACCCCTGCCCATCAGGCAATCCAATTAAGCTCGCATTGTCTGCCTTGT
TTAGTTTGGCTCCTGCCCGTTTCGGCGTCCACTTGCACAAACACAAACAAGCATTATATATAAGGCTCGT
CTCTCCCTCCCAACCACACTCACTTTTTTGCCCGTCTTCCCTTGCTAACACAAAAGTCAAGAACACAAAC
AACCACCCCAACCCCCTTACACACAAGACATATCTACAGCAATGGGTAAAAAGCCTGAACTCACCGCGAC
GTCTGTCGAGAAGTTTCTGATCGAAAAGTTCGACAGCGTCTCCGACCTGATGCAGCTCTCGGAGGGCGAA
GAATCTCGTGCTTTCAGCTTCGATGTAGGAGGGCGTGGATATGTCCTGCGGGTAAATAGCTGCGCCGATG
GTTTCTACAAAGATCGTTATGTTTATCGGCACTTTGCATCGGCCGCGCTCCCGATTCCGGAAGTGCTTGA
CATTGGGGAATTCAGCGAGAGCCTGACCTATTGCATCTCCCGCCGTGCACAGGGTGTCACGTTGCAAGAC
CTGCCTGAAACCGAACTGCCCGCTGTTCTGCAGCCGGTCGCGGAGGCAATGGATGCCATTGCTGCGGCCG
ATCTTAGCCAGACGAGCGGGTTCGGCCCATTCGGACCGCAAGGAATCGGTCAATACACTACATGGCGTGA
TTTCATATGCGCGATTGCTGATCCCCATGTGTATCACTGGCAAACTGTGATGGACGACACCGTCAGTGCG
TCCGTCGCGCAGGCTCTCGATGAGCTGATGCTTTGGGCCGAGGACTGCCCCGAAGTCCGGCACCTCGTGC
ACGCGGATTTCGGCTCCAACAATGTCCTGACGGACAATGGCCGCATAACAGCGGTCATTGACTGGAGCGA
GGCGATGTTCGGGGATTCCCAATACGAGGTCGCCAACATCTTCTTCTGGAGGCCGTGGTTGGCTTGTATG
GAGCAGCAGACGCGCTACTTCGAGCGGAGGCATCCGGAGCTTGCAGGATCGCCGCGGCTCCGGGCGTATA
TGCTCCGCATTGGTCTTGACCAACTCTATCAGAGCTTGGTTGACGGCAATTTCGATGATGCAGCTTGGGC
GCAGGGTCGATGCGACGCAATCGTCCGATCCGGAGCCGGGACTGTCGGGCGTACACAAATCGCCCGCAGA
AGCGCGGCCGTCTGGACCGATGGCTGTGTAGAAGTACTCGCCGATAGTGGAAACCGACGCCCCAGCACTC
GTCCGAGGGCAAAGGAATAACCCCACGTTG
